>Addgene plasmid #223606 | pHR-CD86-mTFP1 | addgene full sequence | sequence record 444060 | Addgene NGS Result
CGATACCGTCGACCTCGAGGGAATTAATTCGAGCTCGGTACCTTTAAGACCAATGACTTACAAGGCAGCT
GTAGATCTTAGCCACTTTTTAAAAGAAAAGGGGGGACTGGAAGGGCTAATTCACTCCCAACGAAGACAAG
ATCTGCTTTTTGCTTGTACTGGGTCTCTCTGGTTAGACCAGATCTGAGCCTGGGAGCTCTCTGGCTAACT
AGGGAACCCACTGCTTAAGCCTCAATAAAGCTTGCCTTGAGTGCTTCAAGTAGTGTGTGCCCGTCTGTTG
TGTGACTCTGGTAACTAGAGATCCCTCAGACCCTTTTAGTCAGTGTGGAAAATCTCTAGCAGCATCTAGA
ATTAATTCCGTGTATTCTATAGTGTCACCTAAATCGTATGTGTATGATACATAAGGTTATGTATTAATTG
TAGCCGCGTTCTAACGACAATATGTACAAGCCTAATTGTGTAGCATCTGGCTTACTGAAGCAGACCCTAT
CATCTCTCTCGTAAACTGCCGTCAGAGTCGGTTTGGTTGGACGAACCTTCTGAGTTTCTGGTAACGCCGT
CCCGCACCCGGAAATGGTCAGCGAACCAATCAGCAGGGTCATCGCTAGCCAGATCCTCTACGCCGGACGC
ATCGTGGCCGGCATCACCGGCGCCACAGGTGCGGTTGCTGGCGCCTATATCGCCGACATCACCGATGGGG
AAGATCGGGCTCGCCACTTCGGGCTCATGAGCGCTTGTTTCGGCGTGGGTATGGTGGCAGGCCCCGTGGC
CGGGGGACTGTTGGGCGCCATCTCCTTGCATGCACCATTCCTTGCGGCGGCGGTGCTCAACGGCCTCAAC
CTACTACTGGGCTGCTTCCTAATGCAGGAGTCGCATAAGGGAGAGCGTCGAATGGTGCACTCTCAGTACA
ATCTGCTCTGATGCCGCATAGTTAAGCCAGCCCCGACACCCGCCAACACCCGCTGACGCGCCCTGACGGG
CTTGTCTGCTCCCGGCATCCGCTTACAGACAAGCTGTGACCGTCTCCGGGAGCTGCATGTGTCAGAGGTT
TTCACCGTCATCACCGAAACGCGCGAGACGAAAGGGCCTCGTGATACGCCTATTTTTATAGGTTAATGTC
ATGATAATAATGGTTTCTTAGACGTCAGGTGGCACTTTTCGGGGAAATGTGCGCGGAACCCCTATTTGTT
TATTTTTCTAAATACATTCAAATATGTATCCGCTCATGAGACAATAACCCTGATAAATGCTTCAATAATA
TTGAAAAAGGAAGAGTATGAGTATTCAACATTTCCGTGTCGCCCTTATTCCCTTTTTTGCGGCATTTTGC
CTTCCTGTTTTTGCTCACCCAGAAACGCTGGTGAAAGTAAAAGATGCTGAAGATCAGTTGGGTGCACGAG
TGGGTTACATCGAACTGGATCTCAACAGCGGTAAGATCCTTGAGAGTTTTCGCCCCGAAGAACGTTTTCC
AATGATGAGCACTTTTAAAGTTCTGCTATGTGGCGCGGTATTATCCCGTATTGACGCCGGGCAAGAGCAA
CTCGGTCGCCGCATACACTATTCTCAGAATGACTTGGTTGAGTACTCACCAGTCACAGAAAAGCATCTTA
CGGATGGCATGACAGTAAGAGAATTATGCAGTGCTGCCATAACCATGAGTGATAACACTGCGGCCAACTT
ACTTCTGACAACGATCGGAGGACCGAAGGAGCTAACCGCTTTTTTGCACAACATGGGGGATCATGTAACT
CGCCTTGATCGTTGGGAACCGGAGCTGAATGAAGCCATACCAAACGACGAGCGTGACACCACGATGCCTG
TAGCAATGGCAACAACGTTGCGCAAACTATTAACTGGCGAACTACTTACTCTAGCTTCCCGGCAACAATT
AATAGACTGGATGGAGGCGGATAAAGTTGCAGGACCACTTCTGCGCTCGGCCCTTCCGGCTGGCTGGTTT
ATTGCTGATAAATCTGGAGCCGGTGAGCGTGGGTCTCGCGGTATCATTGCAGCACTGGGGCCAGATGGTA
AGCCCTCCCGTATCGTAGTTATCTACACGACGGGGAGTCAGGCAACTATGGATGAACGAAATAGACAGAT
CGCTGAGATAGGTGCCTCACTGATTAAGCATTGGTAACTGTCAGACCAAGTTTACTCATATATACTTTAG
ATTGATTTAAAACTTCATTTTTAATTTAAAAGGATCTAGGTGAAGATCCTTTTTGATAATCTCATGACCA
AAATCCCTTAACGTGAGTTTTCGTTCCACTGAGCGTCAGACCCCGTAGAAAAGATCAAAGGATCTTCTTG
AGATCCTTTTTTTCTGCGCGTAATCTGCTGCTTGCAAACAAAAAAACCACCGCTACCAGCGGTGGTTTGT
TTGCCGGATCAAGAGCTACCAACTCTTTTTCCGAAGGTAACTGGCTTCAGCAGAGCGCAGATACCAAATA
CTGTTCTTCTAGTGTAGCCGTAGTTAGGCCACCACTTCAAGAACTCTGTAGCACCGCCTACATACCTCGC
TCTGCTAATCCTGTTACCAGTGGCTGCTGCCAGTGGCGATAAGTCGTGTCTTACCGGGTTGGACTCAAGA
CGATAGTTACCGGATAAGGCGCAGCGGTCGGGCTGAACGGGGGGTTCGTGCACACAGCCCAGCTTGGAGC
GAACGACCTACACCGAACTGAGATACCTACAGCGTGAGCTATGAGAAAGCGCCACGCTTCCCGAAGGGAG
AAAGGCGGACAGGTATCCGGTAAGCGGCAGGGTCGGAACAGGAGAGCGCACGAGGGAGCTTCCAGGGGGA
AACGCCTGGTATCTTTATAGTCCTGTCGGGTTTCGCCACCTCTGACTTGAGCGTCGATTTTTGTGATGCT
CGTCAGGGGGGCGGAGCCTATGGAAAAACGCCAGCAACGCGGCCTTTTTACGGTTCCTGGCCTTTTGCTG
GCCTTTTGCTCACATGTTCTTTCCTGCGTTATCCCCTGATTCTGTGGATAACCGTATTACCGCCTTTGAG
TGAGCTGATACCGCTCGCCGCAGCCGAACGACCGAGCGCAGCGAGTCAGTGAGCGAGGAAGCGGAAGAGC
GCCCAATACGCAAACCGCCTCTCCCCGCGCGTTGGCCGATTCATTAATGCAGCTGTGGAATGTGTGTCAG
TTAGGGTGTGGAAAGTCCCCAGGCTCCCCAGCAGGCAGAAGTATGCAAAGCATGCATCTCAATTAGTCAG
CAACCAGGTGTGGAAAGTCCCCAGGCTCCCCAGCAGGCAGAAGTATGCAAAGCATGCATCTCAATTAGTC
AGCAACCATAGTCCCGCCCCTAACTCCGCCCATCCCGCCCCTAACTCCGCCCAGTTCCGCCCATTCTCCG
CCCCATGGCTGACTAATTTTTTTTATTTATGCAGAGGCCGAGGCCGCCTCGGCCTCTGAGCTATTCCAGA
AGTAGTGAGGAGGCTTTTTTGGAGGCCTAGGCTTTTGCAAAAAGCTTGGACACAAGACAGGCTTGCGAGA
TATGTTTGAGAATACCACTTTATCCCGCGTCAGGGAGAGGCAGTGCGTAAAAAGACGCGGACTCATGTGA
AATACTGGTTTTTAGTGCGCCAGATCTCTATAATCTCGCGCAACCTATTTTCCCCTCGAACACTTTTTAA
GCCGTAGATAAACAGGCTGGGACACTTCACATGAGCGAAAAATACATCGTCACCTGGGACATGTTGCAGA
TCCATGCACGTAAACTCGCAAGCCGACTGATGCCTTCTGAACAATGGAAAGGCATTATTGCCGTAAGCCG
TGGCGGTCTGTACCGGGTGCGTTACTGGCGCGTGAACTGGGTATTCGTCATGTCGATACCGTTTGTATTT
CCAGCTACGATCACGACAACCAGCGCGAGCTTAAAGTGCTGAAACGCGCAGAAGGCGATGGCGAAGGCTT
CATCGTTATTGATGACCTGGTGGATACCGGTGGTACTGCGGTTGCGATTCGTGAAATGTATCCAAAAGCG
CACTTTGTCACCATCTTCGCAAAACCGGCTGGTCGTCCGCTGGTTGATGACTATGTTGTTGATATCCCGC
AAGATACCTGGATTGAACAGCCGTGGGATATGGGCGTCGTATTCGTCCCGCCAATCTCCGGTCGCTAATC
TTTTCAACGCCTGGCACTGCCGGGCGTTGTTCTTTTTAACTTCAGGCGGGTTACAATAGTTTCCAGTAAG
TATTCTGGAGGCTGCATCCATGACACAGGCAAACCTGAGCGAAACCCTGTTCAAACCCCGCTTTAAACAT
CCTGAAACCTCGACGCTAGTCCGCCGCTTTAATCACGGCGCACAACCGCCTGTGCAGTCGGCCCTTGATG
GTAAAACCATCCCTCACTGGTATCGCATGATTAACCGTCTGATGTGGATCTGGCGCGGCATTGACCCACG
CGAAATCCTCGACGTCCAGGCACGTATTGTGATGAGCGATGCCGAACGTACCGACGATGATTTATACGAT
ACGGTGATTGGCTACCGTGGCGGCAACTGGATTTATGAGTGGGCCCCGGATCTTTGTGAAGGAACCTTAC
TTCTGTGGTGTGACATAATTGGACAAACTACCTACAGAGATTTAAAGCTCTAAGGTAAATATAAAATTTT
TAAGTGTATAATGTGTTAAACTACTGATTCTAATTGTTTGTGTATTTTAGATTCCAACCTATGGAACTGA
TGAATGGGAGCAGTGGTGGAATGCCTTTAATGAGGAAAACCTGTTTTGCTCAGAAGAAATGCCATCTAGT
GATGATGAGGCTACTGCTGACTCTCAACATTCTACTCCTCCAAAAAAGAAGAGAAAGGTAGAAGACCCCA
AGGACTTTCCTTCAGAATTGCTAAGTTTTTTGAGTCATGCTGTGTTTAGTAATAGAACTCTTGCTTGCTT
TGCTATTTACACCACAAAGGAAAAAGCTGCACTGCTATACAAGAAAATTATGGAAAAATATTCTGTAACC
TTTATAAGTAGGCATAACAGTTATAATCATAACATACTGTTTTTTCTTACTCCACACAGGCATAGAGTGT
CTGCTATTAATAACTATGCTCAAAAATTGTGTACCTTTAGCTTTTTAATTTGTAAAGGGGTTAATAAGGA
ATATTTGATGTATAGTGCCTTGACTAGAGATCATAATCAGCCATACCACATTTGTAGAGGTTTTACTTGC
TTTAAAAAACCTCCCACACCTCCCCCTGAACCTGAAACATAAAATGAATGCAATTGTTGTTGTTAACTTG
TTTATTGCAGCTTATAATGGTTACAAATAAAGCAATAGCATCACAAATTTCACAAATAAAGCATTTTTTT
CACTGCATTCTAGTTGTGGTTTGTCCAAACTCATCAATGTATCTTATCATGTCTGGATCAACTGGATAAC
TCAAGCTAACCAAAATCATCCCAAACTTCCCACCCCATACCCTATTACCACTGCCAATTACCTGTGGTTT
CATTTACTCTAAACCTGTGATTCCTCTGAATTATTTTCATTTTAAAGAAATTGTATTTGTTAAATATGTA
CTACAAACTTAGTAGTTGGAAGGGCTAATTCACTCCCAAAGAAGACAAGATATCCTTGATCTGTGGATCT
ACCACACACAAGGCTACTTCCCTGATTAGCAGAACTACACACCAGGGCCAGGGGTCAGATATCCACTGAC
CTTTGGATGGTGCTACAAGCTAGTACCAGTTGAGCCAGATAAGGTAGAAGAGGCCAATAAAGGAGAGAAC
ACCAGCTTGTTACACCCTGTGAGCCTGCATGGGATGGATGACCCGGAGAGAGAAGTGTTAGAGTGGAGGT
TTGACAGCCGCCTAGCATTTCATCACGTGGCCCGAGAGCTGCATCCGGAGTACTTCAAGAACTGCTGATA
TCGAGCTTGCTACAAGGGACTTTCCGCTGGGGACTTTCCAGGGAGGCGTGGCCTGGGCGGGACTGGGGAG
TGGCGAGCCCTCAGATCCTGCATATAAGCAGCTGCTTTTTGCCTGTACTGGGTCTCTCTGGTTAGACCAG
ATCTGAGCCTGGGAGCTCTCTGGCTAACTAGGGAACCCACTGCTTAAGCCTCAATAAAGCTTGCCTTGAG
TGCTTCAAGTAGTGTGTGCCCGTCTGTTGTGTGACTCTGGTAACTAGAGATCCCTCAGACCCTTTTAGTC
AGTGTGGAAAATCTCTAGCAGTGGCGCCCGAACAGGGACTTGAAAGCGAAAGGGAAACCAGAGGAGCTCT
CTCGACGCAGGACTCGGCTTGCTGAAGCGCGCACGGCAAGAGGCGAGGGGCGGCGACTGGTGAGTACGCC
AAAAATTTTGACTAGCGGAGGCTAGAAGGAGAGAGATGGGTGCGAGAGCGTCAGTATTAAGCGGGGGAGA
ATTAGATCGCGATGGGAAAAAATTCGGTTAAGGCCAGGGGGAAAGAAAAAATATAAATTAAAACATATAG
TATGGGCAAGCAGGGAGCTAGAACGATTCGCAGTTAATCCTGGCCTGTTAGAAACATCAGAAGGCTGTAG
ACAAATACTGGGACAGCTACAACCATCCCTTCAGACAGGATCAGAAGAACTTAGATCATTATATAATACA
GTAGCAACCCTCTATTGTGTGCATCAAAGGATAGAGATAAAAGACACCAAGGAAGCTTTAGACAAGATAG
AGGAAGAGCAAAACAAAAGTAAGACCACCGCACAGCAAGCGGCCGGCCGCTGATCTTCAGACCTGGAGGA
GGAGATATGAGGGACAATTGGAGAAGTGAATTATATAAATATAAAGTAGTAAAAATTGAACCATTAGGAG
TAGCACCCACCAAGGCAAAGAGAAGAGTGGTGCAGAGAGAAAAAAGAGCAGTGGGAATAGGAGCTTTGTT
CCTTGGGTTCTTGGGAGCAGCAGGAAGCACTATGGGCGCAGCGTCAATGACGCTGACGGTACAGGCCAGA
CAATTATTGTCTGGTATAGTGCAGCAGCAGAACAATTTGCTGAGGGCTATTGAGGCGCAACAGCATCTGT
TGCAACTCACAGTCTGGGGCATCAAGCAGCTCCAGGCAAGAATCCTGGCTGTGGAAAGATACCTAAAGGA
TCAACAGCTCCTGGGGATTTGGGGTTGCTCTGGAAAACTCATTTGCACCACTGCTGTGCCTTGGAATGCT
AGTTGGAGTAATAAATCTCTGGAACAGATTTGGAATCACACGACCTGGATGGAGTGGGACAGAGAAATTA
ACAATTACACAAGCTTAATACACTCCTTAATTGAAGAATCGCAAAACCAGCAAGAAAAGAATGAACAAGA
ATTATTGGAATTAGATAAATGGGCAAGTTTGTGGAATTGGTTTAACATAACAAATTGGCTGTGGTATATA
AAATTATTCATAATGATAGTAGGAGGCTTGGTAGGTTTAAGAATAGTTTTTGCTGTACTTTCTATAGTGA
ATAGAGTTAGGCAGGGATATTCACCATTATCGTTTCAGACCCACCTCCCAACCCCGAGGGGACCCGACAG
GCCCGAAGGAATAGAAGAAGAAGGTGGAGAGAGAGACAGAGACAGATCCATTCGATTAGTGAACGGATCT
CGACGGTATCGCCAAATGGCAGTATTCATCCACAATTTTAAAAGAAAAGGGGGGATTGGGGGGTACAGTG
CAGGGGAAAGAATAGTAGACATAATAGCAACAGACATACAAACTAAAGAATTACAAAAACAAATTACAAA
AATTCAAAATTTTCGGGTTTATTACAGGGACAGCAGAGATCCAGTTTGGATCGATAAGCTTGATATCGAA
TTCCTGCAGCCCCGATAAAATAAAAGATTTTATTTAGTCTCCAGAAAAAGGGGGGAATGAAAGACCCCAC
CTGTAGGTTTGGCAAGCTAGCTGCAGTAACGCCATTTTGCAAGGCATGGAAAAATACCAAACCAAGAATA
GAGAAGTTCAGATCAAGGGCGGGTACATGAAAATAGCTAACGTTGGGCCAAACAGGATATCTGCGGTGAG
CAGTTTCGGCCCCGGCCCGGGGCCAAGAACAGATGGTCACCGCAGTTTCGGCCCCGGCCCGAGGCCAAGA
ACAGATGGTCCCCAGATATGGCCCAACCCTCAGCAGTTTCTTAAGACCCATCAGATGTTTCCAGGCTCCC
CCAAGGACCTGAAATGACCCTGCGCCTTATTTGAATTAACCAATCAGCCTGCTTCTCGCTTCTGTTCGCG
CGCTTCTGCTTCCCGAGCTCTATAAAAGAGCTCACAACCCCTCACTCGGCGCGCCAGTCCTCCGACAGAC
TGAGTCGCCCGGGGGGGATCTGGAGCTCTCGAGAATTCTCATGGATCCCCAGTGCACTATGGGACTGAGT
AACATTCTCTTTGTGATGGCCTTCCTGCTCTCTGGTGCTGCTCCTCTGAAGATTCAAGCTTATTTCAATG
AGACTGCAGACCTGCCATGCCAATTTGCAAACTCTCAAAACCAAAGCCTGAGTGAGCTAGTAGTATTTTG
GCAGGACCAGGAAAACTTGGTTCTGAATGAGGTATACTTAGGCAAAGAGAAATTTGACAGTGTTCATTCC
AAGTATATGGGCCGCACAAGTTTTGATTCGGACAGTTGGACCCTGAGACTTCACAATCTTCAGATCAAGG
ACAAGGGCTTGTATCAATGTATCATCCATCACAAAAAGCCCACAGGAATGATTCGCATCCACCAGATGAA
TTCTGAACTGTCAGTGCTTGCTAACTTCAGTCAACCTGAAATAGTACCAATTTCTAATATAACAGAAAAT
GTGTACATAAATTTGACCTGCTCATCTATACACGGTTACCCAGAACCTAAGAAGATGAGTGTTTTGCTAA
GAACCAAGAATTCAACTATCGAGTATGATGGTATTATGCAGAAATCTCAAGATAATGTCACAGAACTGTA
CGACGTTTCCATCAGCTTGTCTGTTTCATTCCCTGATGTTACGAGCAATATGACCATCTTCTGTATTCTG
GAAACTGACAAGACGCGGCTTTTATCTTCACCTTTCTCTATAGAGCTTGAGGACCCTCAGCCTCCCCCAG
ACCACATTCCTTGGATTACAGCTGTACTTCCAACAGTTATTATATGTGTGATGGTTTTCTGTCTAATTCT
ATGGAAATGGAAGAAGAAGAAGCGGCCTCGCAACTCTTATAAATGTGGAACCAACACAATGGAGAGGGAA
GAGAGTGAACAGACCAAGAAAAGAGAAAAAATCCATATACCTGAAAGATCTGATGAAACCCAGCGTGTTT
TTAAAAGTTCGAAGACATCTTCATGCGACAAAAGTGATACATGTTTTCGTCTGCAGGATATCAAGCTTGC
GGTACCGCGGGCCCGGGATCCACCGGTCGCCACCATGGTGAGCAAGGGCGAGGAGACCACAATGGGCGTA
ATCAAGCCCGACATGAAGATCAAGCTGAAGATGGAGGGCAACGTGAATGGCCACGCCTTCGTGATCGAGG
GCGAGGGCGAGGGCAAGCCCTACGACGGCACCAACACCATCAACCTGGAGGTGAAGGAGGGAGCCCCCCT
GCCCTTCTCCTACGACATTCTGACCACCGCGTTCGCCTACGGCAACAGGGCCTTCACCAAGTACCCCGAC
GACATCCCCAACTACTTCAAGCAGTCCTTCCCCGAGGGCTACTCTTGGGAGCGCACCATGACCTTCGAGG
ACAAGGGCATCGTGAAGGTGAAGTCCGACATCTCCATGGAGGAGGACTCCTTCATCTACGAGATACACCT
CAAGGGCGAGAACTTCCCCCCCAACGGCCCCGTGATGCAGAAGAAGACCACCGGCTGGGACGCCTCCACC
GAGAGGATGTACGTGCGCGACGGCGTGCTGAAGGGCGACGTCAAGCACAAGCTGCTGCTGGAGGGCGGCG
GCCACCACCGCGTTGACTTCAAGACCATCTACAGGGCCAAGAAGGCGGTGAAGCTGCCCGACTATCACTT
TGTGGACCACCGCATCGAGATCCTGAACCACGACAAGGACTACAACAAGGTGACCGTTTACGAGAGCGCC
GTGGCCCGCAACTCCACCGACGGCATGGACGAGCTGTACAAGTAAAGCGGCCGCGACTCTAGAGTCGACC
TGCAGGCATGCAAGCTTGATATCAAGCTTATCGATAATCAACCTCTGGATTACAAAATTTGTGAAAGATT
GACTGGTATTCTTAACTATGTTGCTCCTTTTACGCTATGTGGATACGCTGCTTTAATGCCTTTGTATCAT
GCTATTGCTTCCCGTATGGCTTTCATTTTCTCCTCCTTGTATAAATCCTGGTTGCTGTCTCTTTATGAGG
AGTTGTGGCCCGTTGTCAGGCAACGTGGCGTGGTGTGCACTGTGTTTGCTGACGCAACCCCCACTGGTTG
GGGCATTGCCACCACCTGTCAGCTCCTTTCCGGGACTTTCGCTTTCCCCCTCCCTATTGCCACGGCGGAA
CTCATCGCCGCCTGCCTTGCCCGCTGCTGGACAGGGGCTCGGCTGTTGGGCACTGACAATTCCGTGGTGT
TGTCGGGGAAATCATCGTCCTTTCCTTGGCTGCTCGCCTGTGTTGCCACCTGGATTCTGCGCGGGACGTC
CTTCTGCTACGTCCCTTCGGCCCTCAATCCAGCGGACCTTCCTTCCCGCGGCCTGCTGCCGGCTCTGCGG
CCTCTTCCGCGTCTTCGCCTTCGCCCTCAGACGAGTCGGATCTCCCTTTGGGCCGCCTCCCCGCAT
Features (pLannotate 1.2.2; 35 found; start..end, strand, type, name):
     38..106     +  CDS            nef (fragment): NEF_HV1Z2 - Experimental evidence at protein level: Swiss-Prot protein existence level 1. Extracellular Nef protein targets CD4(+) T-lymphocytes for apoptosis by interacting with CXCR4 surface receptors. From Human immunodeficiency virus type 1 group M subtype D (isolate Z2/CDC-Z34) (HIV-1).
    108..341     +  LTR            3' LTR (ΔU3): self-inactivating 3' long terminal repeat (LTR) from HIV-1
    366..384     -  promoter       SP6 promoter: promoter for bacteriophage SP6 RNA polymerase
    612..891     +  CDS            TcR (fragment): tetracycline efflux protein; tet; confers resistance to tetracycline
    892..940     -  misc_feature   bom (fragment): basis of mobility region from pBR322
   1042..1077    -  CDS            rop (fragment): Rop protein, which maintains plasmids at low copy number; rop
   1172..1276    +  promoter       AmpR promoter: bla
   1277..2137    +  CDS            AmpR: β-lactamase; bla; confers resistance to ampicillin, carbenicillin, and related antibiotics
   2308..2896    +  rep_origin     ori: high-copy-number ColE1/pMB1/pBR322/pUC origin of replication
   3079..3135    +  CDS            lacI (fragment): lac repressor; lacI; The lac repressor binds to the lac operator to inhibit transcription in E. coli. This inhibition can be relieved by adding lactose or isopropyl-β-D-thiogalactopyranoside (IPTG).
   3142..3471    +  promoter       SV40 promoter: SV40 enhancer and early promoter
   3671..3790    +  CDS            gpt (fragment): XGPT_ECOLI - Also known as gpp, gxu. Experimental evidence at protein level: Swiss-Prot protein existence level 1. Purine salvage pathway enzyme that catalyzes the transfer of the ribosyl-5-phosphate group from 5-phospho-alpha-D-ribose 1- diphosphate (PRPP) to the N9 position of the 6-oxopurines guanine and xanthine to form the corresponding ribonucleotides GMP (guanosine 5'- monophosphate) and XMP (xanthosine 5'-monophosphate), with the release of PPi. To a lesser extent, also acts on hypoxanthine (PubMed:9100006, PubMed:3886014). Does not ribophosphorylate adenine (PubMed:3886014). From Esch
   3790..4125    +  CDS            gpt (fragment): XGPT_ECOLI - Also known as gpp, gxu. Experimental evidence at protein level: Swiss-Prot protein existence level 1. Purine salvage pathway enzyme that catalyzes the transfer of the ribosyl-5-phosphate group from 5-phospho-alpha-D-ribose 1- diphosphate (PRPP) to the N9 position of the 6-oxopurines guanine and xanthine to form the corresponding ribonucleotides GMP (guanosine 5'- monophosphate) and XMP (xanthosine 5'-monophosphate), with the release of PPi. To a lesser extent, also acts on hypoxanthine (PubMed:9100006, PubMed:3886014). Does not ribophosphorylate adenine (PubMed:3886014). From Esch
   4220..4525    +  CDS            frsA (fragment): FRSA_ECOLI - Also known as yafA. Experimental evidence at protein level: Swiss-Prot protein existence level 1. Catalyzes the hydrolysis of esters (PubMed:15808744). Displays esterase activity toward pNP-butyrate (PubMed:15808744). May stimulate mixed-acid fermentation by acting as a fermentation/respiration switch that down-regulates respiration and up- regulates fermentation rates (PubMed:15169777). From Escherichia coli (strain K12).
   4529..4603    +  CDS            small t antigen (fragment): SV40 (simian virus 40) small t antigen
   4605..4670    +  intron         small t intron: SV40 (simian virus 40) small t antigen intron
   4800..4820    +  CDS            SV40 NLS: nuclear localization signal of SV40 (simian virus 40) large T antigen
   5139..5222    +  CDS            large T antigen (fragment): large T antigen from SV40 (simian virus 40)
   5245..5379    +  polyA_signal   SV40 poly(A) signal: SV40 polyadenylation signal
   5546..5875    +  CDS            nef (fragment): NEF_HV1BR - Experimental evidence at protein level: Swiss-Prot protein existence level 1. Extracellular Nef protein targets CD4(+) T-lymphocytes for apoptosis by interacting with CXCR4 surface receptors (PubMed:14990729). From Human immunodeficiency virus type 1 group M subtype B (isolate BRU/LAI) (HIV-1).
   5923..6180    +  LTR            5' LTR (truncated): truncated 5' long terminal repeat (LTR) from HIV-1
   6227..6352    +  misc_feature   HIV-1 Ψ: packaging signal of human immunodeficiency virus type 1
   6336..6674    +  CDS            HIV-1 gag (fragment): gag protein from human immunodeficiency virus 1; gag
   6849..7082    +  misc_feature   RRE: The Rev response element (RRE) of HIV-1 allows for Rev-dependent mRNA export from the nucleus to the cytoplasm.
   7459..7559    +  CDS            Rev (fragment): human immunodeficiency virus 1 (HIV-1) Rev protein; rev; enhances nuclear export of unspliced and incompletely spliced viral mRNAs
   7596..7713    +  misc_feature   cPPT/CTS: central polypurine tract and central termination sequence of HIV-1
   7750..7782    -  misc_feature   MCS (fragment): pBluescript multiple cloning site
   7866..8273    +  promoter       SFFV promoter: spleen focus-forming virus long terminal repeat (LTR) promoter
   8301..9287    +  CDS            CD86: CD86_HUMAN - Also known as CD28LG2. Experimental evidence at protein level: Swiss-Prot protein existence level 1. (Microbial infection) Acts as a receptor for adenovirus subgroup B. From Homo sapiens (Human).
   9310..9337    +  misc_feature   MCS (fragment): multiple cloning site
   9345..10055   +  CDS            mTFP1: monomeric teal (cyan) fluorescent protein (Ai et al., 2006) mammalian codon-optimized
  10067..10097   +  misc_feature   MCS (fragment): pUC18/19 multiple cloning site
  10098..10116   +  misc_feature   MCS (fragment): pBluescript multiple cloning site
  10116..10704   +  misc_feature   WPRE: woodchuck hepatitis virus posttranscriptional regulatory element
  10705..21      +  misc_feature   MCS (fragment) (across the origin): pBluescript multiple cloning site
