[The description below was written by a language model from this plasmid's Addgene catalogue record and pLannotate feature annotations shown in this document.]
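Description:
pHR-CD86-mTFP1 is a lentiviral transfer plasmid built on the pHR backbone for expressing human CD86 (B7-2), a ligand of the T cell co-stimulatory receptor CD28, as a fluorescent fusion protein in mammalian cells. It is maintained in E. coli through a high-copy ColE1/pUC-type origin and selected with ampicillin via the bla (AmpR) gene. The annotated sequence record is about 10.7 kb. The backbone also carries remnants of older vector lineages, including fragments of the tetracycline resistance gene, rop and bom. There is also an SV40 promoter followed by gpt fragments and by SV40 small t intron and polyadenylation sequences. All of these lie outside the region bounded by the LTRs, and the record assigns them no function.

The viral portion runs from a truncated HIV-1 5' LTR through the Ψ packaging signal with a partial gag sequence, the Rev response element for Rev-dependent nuclear export of the genomic RNA, and the cPPT/CTS, which aids nuclear import of the reverse-transcribed genome. Downstream, the spleen focus-forming virus (SFFV) LTR promoter drives the CD86 coding sequence. A short linker derived from cloning-site sequence joins CD86 to mTFP1, a monomeric teal fluorescent protein, at its C terminus. On this type I membrane protein, that places the fluorophore on the cytoplasmic tail. A WPRE follows to enhance transcript stability and expression, and the cassette ends in a ΔU3 self-inactivating 3' LTR, which silences LTR promoter activity after integration. No mammalian selection marker sits within the proviral region, so transduced cells would be identified by mTFP1 fluorescence.

Because the packaging functions are not encoded here, they must be supplied in trans to make virus. The associated work concerns cis interactions between B7 ligands and CD28 on T cells, which suggests use in imaging CD86 localisation.
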