Addgene plasmid #223606: pHR-CD86-mTFP1
Purpose: Lentiviral expression of human CD86 with mTFP1 tag in mammalian cells
Depositing lab: Enfu Hui. Depositing organization: University of California, San Diego (UCSD). Publication: cis-B7:CD28 interactions at invaginated synaptic membranes provide CD28 co-stimulation and promote CD8(+) T cell function and anti-tumor immunity. Zhao Y, Caron C, Chan YY, Lee CK, Xu X, Zhang J, Masubuchi T, Wu C, Bui JD, Hui E. Immunity. 2023 Jun 13;56(6):1187-1203.e12. doi: 10.1016/j.immuni.2023.04.005. Epub 2023 May 8. PubMed 37160118.
Backbone
  Vector backbone: pHR
  Vector type: Lentiviral ; Mammalian Expression
Growth in bacteria
  Bacterial resistance: Ampicillin, 100 μg/mL
  Growth temperature: 37°C
  Growth strain: NEB Stable
  Copy number: High Copy
Gene/Insert
  Gene/Insert name: CD86
  Species: H. sapiens (human)
  Entrez Gene: CD86 (a.k.a. B7-2, B7.2, B70, CD28LG2, LAB72)
  Tag / fusion protein: mTFP1 (C terminal on insert)
  Cloning method: Gibson Cloning
  Sequencing primers: 5′ ccaatcagcctgcttctcgcttc; 3′ ccagaggttgattatcgataagc
Terms and licenses: Academic/Nonprofit Terms; Industry Terms: Not Available to Industry
Depositor comments: Plasmid lab code: L2900
How to cite: pHR-CD86-mTFP1 was a gift from Enfu Hui (Addgene plasmid # 223606 ; http://n2t.net/addgene:223606 ; RRID:Addgene_223606)
